>Addgene plasmid #1194 | pK620T | addgene partial sequence | sequence record 16455 | T7 5'-TAATACGACTCACTATAGGG-3'
GCGTTGCCGGGAGGCAGGTTNATTNAACAAATTCCNTTAGTTTTATTAATTATATATATGAGANTACTGA
TTCTTGTTCGAAAGTTTTTAAAAATCACACTATATTAAATTAATCTAGGTCATCATCAATTTCCATACTG
TCCTCATTATCGTCATCACCTAACGTGTCAGCCCCTATAGTAGCTTCGTGANTTGGTAGAACTTCCAGAC
ATTCTTCAGCTTCCTCAGGAACATTTTCATCACGAGATTTACCCTTCTTCAAGACGACATTGACAGTTTC
CTTATCCTTGATTTCATTCTTTAAGATCCTTAGTGCCAGTTTGTTCAAAATTTCGTTTTGAATTAACCTG
TTCAGTGGACGTGCACCCATATCATCGGAATAACCATATTTGGCCAAGAAGTCCTTGGCCTCTTGAGTTA
AATTCAACTTGTAATGTTTATCATTTTGCTCGAATCTCTCTTCAATTTCCTTCAAACGAATATCCACGAT
CTTATGAATAGCTTTTCTAGATAGCTTGTTGAAAATGACTATACTAGAAATTCTGTTCAAAAATTCTGGT
CTGAAATGTTGCCTAACAGCACCCATGACCAAATTCTTGGTAGATTCTTGGATCTTTGATCCTTGTNNAG
AATTGATAAATTCAGCACCTAGATTGGAAGTCATGATGACAATACAATTGGAACAGTCGAATCGTCTTAC
CTTGACCAGAAGTAATTCTACCGTCATCCAACATTTGTAGCANGCAGGCNCAAAAATCNGGNNGTGCCTT
TCTACTCCATCGAAAACAAACGGAGTAGGGTTGNATGGCGTGGGTAGTAAAAGCACCTCTCGNACCGANA
NACCGGCGNGT
