[The description below was written by a language model from this plasmid's Addgene catalogue record.]
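Description:
pK620T is a yeast expression plasmid built on pRS313, a member of the pRS series of yeast–E. coli shuttle vectors. The roughly 5 kb backbone carries the HIS3 auxotrophic marker for selection in histidine-requiring Saccharomyces cerevisiae strains. pRS313 is generally known as a centromeric (CEN/ARS) vector maintained at low copy in yeast, although the record itself does not list these elements. In bacteria the plasmid is selected with ampicillin and replicates at high copy.

The insert is an approximately 3.3 kb fragment of the S. cerevisiae HSP104 gene (YLL026W), cloned between XhoI and SacI sites that both remain intact, so the fragment can be excised or transferred. It encodes a mutant in which lysine 620 is changed to threonine. Hsp104 is a hexameric AAA+ protein disaggregase with two nucleotide-binding domains. Lysine 620 lies in the conserved ATP-binding motif of the second domain, so the substitution is expected to impair nucleotide binding or hydrolysis there and compromise chaperone function. The record does not state which promoter drives expression. pRS313 has no yeast promoter of its own, and the insert is somewhat longer than the coding region alone, so flanking regulatory sequence may be included, but this is not documented. No epitope tags or reporters are listed.

The associated publication concerns the prion hypothesis for inheritance of a phenotypic trait in yeast. This suggests the construct was used to test how loss of Hsp104 ATPase function affects propagation of a prion-based trait, compared with the wild-type protein.
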