Addgene plasmid #1194: pK620T
Depositing lab: Susan Lindquist. Depositing organization: Whitehead Institute for Biomedical Research. Publication: Support for the prion hypothesis for inheritance of a phenotypic trait in yeast. Patino MM, Liu JJ, Glover JR, Lindquist S. Science 1996 Aug 2;273(5275):622-6. 10.1126/science.273.5275.622 PubMed 8662547.
Backbone
  Vector backbone: pRS313
  Backbone manufacturer: Hieter
  Backbone size w/o insert (bp): 4967
  Vector type: Yeast Expression
  Selectable markers: HIS3
Growth in bacteria
  Bacterial resistance: Ampicillin, 100 μg/mL
  Growth temperature: 37°C
  Growth strain: DH5alpha
  Copy number: High Copy
Gene/Insert
  Gene/Insert name: Hsp104
  Species: S. cerevisiae (budding yeast)
  Insert size (bp): 3314
  Mutation: changed lysine 620 to threonine
  GenBank ID: NC_001144
  Entrez Gene: HSP104 (a.k.a. YLL026W)
  Cloning method: Restriction Enzyme; 5′ cloning site XhoI (not destroyed); 3′ cloning site SacI (not destroyed)
  Sequencing primers: 5′ n/a
Terms and licenses: Academic/Nonprofit Terms; Industry Terms: Not Available to Industry
How to cite: pK620T was a gift from Susan Lindquist (Addgene plasmid # 1194 ; http://n2t.net/addgene:1194 ; RRID:Addgene_1194)
